>Addgene plasmid #85201 | YeNL/pcDNA3 | depositor partial sequence | sequence record 164332 | YeNL/pcDNA3 sequence 1191 bps
ATGGTGAGCAAGGGCGAGGAGCTGTTCACCGGGGTGGTGCCCATCCTGGTCGAGCTGGACGGCGACGTAA
ACGGCCACAAGTTCAGCGTGTCCGGCGAGGGCGAGGGCGATGCCACCTACGGCAAGCTGACCCTGAAGCT
GATCTGCACCACCGGCAAGCTGCCCGTGCCCTGGCCCACCCTCGTGACCACCCTGGGCTACGGCCTGCAG
TGCTTCGCCCGCTACCCCGACCACATGAAGCAGCACGACTTCTTCAAGTCCGCCATGCCCGAAGGCTACG
TCCAGGAGCGCACCATCTTCTTCAAGGACGACGGCAACTACAAGACCCGCGCCGAGGTGAAGTTCGAGGG
CGACACCCTGGTGAACCGCATCGAGCTGAAGGGCATCGACTTCAAGGAGGACGGCAACATCCTGGGGCAC
AAGCTGGAGTACAACTACAACAGCCACAACGTCTATATCACCGCCGACAAGCAGAAGAACGGCATCAAGG
CCAACTTCAAGATCCGCCACAACATCGAGGACGGCGGCGTGCAGCTCGCCGACCACTACCAGCAGAACAC
CCCCATCGGCGACGGCCCCGTGCTGCTGCCCGACAACCACTACCTGAGCTACCAGTCCGCCCTGAGCAAA
GACCCCAACGAGAAGCGCGATCACATGGTCCTGCTGGAGTTCGTGACCGCCGCGATGCTCGAAGATTTCG
TTGGGGACTGGCGACAGACAGCCGGCTACAACCTGGACCAAGTCCTTGAACAGGGAGGTGTGTCCAGTTT
GTTTCAGAATCTCGGGGTGTCCGTAACTCCGATCCAAAGGATTGTCCTGAGCGGTGAAAATGGGCTGAAG
ATCGACATCCATGTCATCATCCCGTATGAAGGTCTGAGCGGCGACCAAATGGGCCAGATCGAAAAAATTT
TTAAGGTGGTGTACCCTGTGGATGATCATCACTTTAAGGTGATCCTGCACTATGGCACACTGGTAATCGA
CGGGGTTACGCCGAACATGATCGACTATTTCGGACGGCCGTATGAAGGCATCGCCGTGTTCGACGGCAAA
AAGATCACTGTAACAGGGACCCTGTGGAACGGCAACAAAATTATCGACGAGCGCCTGATCAACCCCGACG
GCTCCCTGCTGTTCCGAGTAACCATCAACGGAGTGACCGGCTGGCGGCTGTGCGAACGCATTCTGGCGTA
A
