>Addgene plasmid #85201 | YeNL/pcDNA3 | addgene partial sequence | sequence record 168257 | CMV-F 5'-CGCAAATGGGCGGTAGGCGTG-3'
CTAGAGAACCCACTGCTTACTGGCTTATCGAAATTAATACGACTCACTATAGGGAGACCCAAGCTTGGTA
CCGAGCTCGGATCCGATGGTGAGCAAGGGCGAGGAGCTGTTCACCGGGGTGGTGCCCATCCTGGTCGAGC
TGGACGGCGACGTAAACGGCCACAAGTTCAGCGTGTCCGGCGAGGGCGAGGGCGATGCCACCTACGGCAA
GCTGACCCTGAAGCTGATCTGCACCACCGGCAAGCTGCCCGTGCCCTGGCCCACCCTCGTGACCACCCTG
GGCTACGGCCTGCAGTGCTTCGCCCGCTACCCCGACCACATGAAGCAGCACGACTTCTTCAAGTCCGCCA
TGCCCGAAGGCTACGTCCAGGAGCGCACCATCTTCTTCAAGGACGACGGCAACTACAAGACCCGCGCCGA
GGTGAAGTTCGAGGGCGACACCCTGGTGAACCGCATCGAGCTGAAGGGCATCGACTTCAAGGAGGACGGC
AACATCCTGGGGCACAAGCTGGAGTACAACTACAACAGCCACAACGTCTATATCACCGCCGACAAGCAGA
AGAACGGCATCAAGGCCAACTTCAAGATCCGCCACAACATCGAGGACGGCGGCGTGCAGCTCGCCGACCA
CTACCAGCAGAACACCCCCATCGGCGACGGCCCCGTGCTGCTGCCCGACAACCACTACCTGAGCTACCAG
TCCGCCCTGAGCAAAGACCCCAACGAGAAGCGCGATCACATGGTCCTGCTGGAGTTCGTGACCGCCGCGA
TGCTCGAAGATTTCGTTGGGGACTGGCGACAGACAGCCGGCTACAACCTGGACCAAGTCCTTGAACAGGG
AGGTGTGTCCAGTTTGTTTCAGAATCTCGGGGTGTCCGTAACTCCGATCCAAAGGATTGTCCTGAGCGGT
GAAAATGGGCTGAAGATCGACATCCATGTCATCATC
