>Addgene plasmid #85201 | YeNL/pcDNA3 | addgene partial sequence | sequence record 168258 | BGH-rev 5'-TAGAAGGCACAGTCGAGG-3'
CCTCTAGATGCATGCTCGAGTTACGCCAGAATGCGTTCGCACAGCCGCCAGCCGGTCACTCCGTTGATGG
TTACTCGGAACAGCAGGGAGCCGTCGGGGTTGATCAGGCGCTCGTCGATAATTTTGTTGCCGTTCCACAG
GGTCCCTGTTACAGTGATCTTTTTGCCGTCGAACACGGCGATGCCTTCATACGGCCGTCCGAAATAGTCG
ATCATGTTCGGCGTAACCCCGTCGATTACCAGTGTGCCATAGTGCAGGATCACCTTAAAGTGATGATCAT
CCACAGGGTACACCACCTTAAAAATTTTTTCGATCTGGCCCATTTGGTCGCCGCTCAGACCTTCATACGG
GATGATGACATGGATGTCGATCTTCAGCCCATTTTCACCGCTCAGGACAATCCTTTGGATCGGAGTTACG
GACACCCCGAGATTCTGAAACAAACTGGACACACCTCCCTGTTCAAGGACTTGGTCCAGGTTGTAGCCGG
CTGTCTGTCGCCAGTCCCCAACGAAATCTTCGAGCATCGCGGCGGTCACGAACTCCAGCAGGACCATGTG
ATCGCGCTTCTCGTTGGGGTCTTTGCTCAGGGCGGACTGGTAGCTCAGGTAGTGGTTGTCGGGCAGCAGC
ACGGGGCCGTCGCCGATGGGGGTGTTCTGCTGGTAGTGGTCGGCGAGCTGCACGCCGCCGTCCTCGATGT
TGTGGCGGATCTTGAAGTTGGCCTTGATGCCGTTCTTCTGCTTGTCGGCGGTGATATAGACGTTGTGGCT
GTTGTAGTTGTACTCCAGCTTGTGCCCCAGGATGTTGCCGTCCTCCTTGAAGTCGATGCCCTTCAGCTCG
ATGCGGT
