[The description below was written by a language model from this plasmid's Addgene catalogue record.]
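Description:
YeNL/pcDNA3 is a mammalian expression plasmid built on the commercial pcDNA3 backbone and carrying the coding sequence for Yellow enhanced Nano-lantern (YeNL), a synthetic yellow-emitting member of a series of bright luminescent proteins. The 1191 bp insert was placed between the BamHI and XbaI sites of the polylinker, both of which remain intact, so the open reading frame can be excised or moved into other vectors. Transcription is driven by the CMV promoter, a strong constitutive viral promoter that gives high-level expression in most commonly used mammalian cell lines. The record does not list any additional epitope tags or targeting sequences, so the protein appears to be expressed in untargeted form.

In bacteria the plasmid is maintained at high copy number under ampicillin selection. In mammalian cells the backbone's neomycin resistance marker permits selection with G418, allowing stable cell lines to be derived as well as transient transfection. No feature table accompanies the record, so details of the backbone such as the polyadenylation signal and origins of replication are not itemised here, and the internal domain architecture of the insert is not described beyond its name.

The stated purpose is to provide the yellow colour variant of the bright luminescent protein set. Together with the other colour variants in the series, it is intended for real-time multicolour bioluminescence imaging, where signal is generated by a luciferase substrate rather than by excitation light. This avoids autofluorescence and phototoxicity, and it allows several labelled cells, structures or events to be distinguished by emission colour.
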