Addgene plasmid #85201: YeNL/pcDNA3
Purpose: Yellow color variant of bright luminescent protein
Depositing lab: Takeharu Nagai. Depositing organization: The University of Osaka. Publication: Five colour variants of bright luminescent protein for real-time multicolour bioimaging. Suzuki K, Kimura T, Shinoda H, Bai G, Daniels MJ, Arai Y, Nakano M, Nagai T. Nat Commun. 2016 Dec 14;7:13718. doi: 10.1038/ncomms13718. PubMed 27966527.
Backbone
  Vector backbone: pcDNA3
  Backbone manufacturer: Invitrogen
  Vector type: Mammalian Expression
  Selectable markers: Neomycin (select with G418)
Growth in bacteria
  Bacterial resistance: Ampicillin, 100 μg/mL
  Growth temperature: 37°C
  Growth strain: DH5alpha
  Copy number: High Copy
Gene/Insert
  Gene/Insert name: Yellow enhanced Nano-lantern (alt name: YeNL)
  Species: Synthetic
  Insert size (bp): 1191
  GenBank ID: LC128716
  Promoter: CMV
  Cloning method: Restriction Enzyme; 5′ cloning site BamHI (not destroyed); 3′ cloning site XbaI (not destroyed)
  Sequencing primers: 5′ AATACGACTCACTATA; 3′ TAGAAGGCACAGTCGAGG
Terms and licenses: Academic/Nonprofit Terms; Industry Terms: Not Available to Industry
How to cite: YeNL/pcDNA3 was a gift from Takeharu Nagai (Addgene plasmid # 85201 ; http://n2t.net/addgene:85201 ; RRID:Addgene_85201)
